>Addgene plasmid #101775 | EGFP-P2A_BAF_L58R | depositor full sequence | sequence record 194666 | EGFP-P2A_BAF_L58R sequence 10636 bps
TCGACGGATCGGGAGATCTCCCGATCCCCTATGGTGCACTCTCAGTACAATCTGCTCTGATGCCGCATAG
TTAAGCCAGTATCTGCTCCCTGCTTGTGTGTTGGAGGTCGCTGAGTAGTGCGCGAGCAAAATTTAAGCTA
CAACAAGGCAAGGCTTGACCGACAATTGCATGAAGAATCTGCTTAGGGTTAGGCGTTTTGCGCTGCTTCG
CGATGTACGGGCCAGATATACGCGTTGACATTGATTATTGACTAGTTATTAATAGTAATCAATTACGGGG
TCATTAGTTCATAGCCCATATATGGAGTTCCGCGTTACATAACTTACGGTAAATGGCCCGCCTGGCTGAC
CGCCCAACGACCCCCGCCCATTGACGTCAATAATGACGTATGTTCCCATAGTAACGCCAATAGGGACTTT
CCATTGACGTCAATGGGTGGAGTATTTACGGTAAACTGCCCACTTGGCAGTACATCAAGTGTATCATATG
CCAAGTACGCCCCCTATTGACGTCAATGACGGTAAATGGCCCGCCTGGCATTATGCCCAGTACATGACCT
TATGGGACTTTCCTACTTGGCAGTACATCTACGTATTAGTCATCGCTATTACCATGGTGATGCGGTTTTG
GCAGTACATCAATGGGCGTGGATAGCGGTTTGACTCACGGGGATTTCCAAGTCTCCACCCCATTGACGTC
AATGGGAGTTTGTTTTGGCACCAAAATCAACGGGACTTTCCAAAATGTCGTAACAACTCCGCCCCATTGA
CGCAAATGGGCGGTAGGCGTGTACGGTGGGAGGTCTATATAAGCAGCGCGTTTTGCCTGTACTGGGTCTC
TCTGGTTAGACCAGATCTGAGCCTGGGAGCTCTCTGGCTAACTAGGGAACCCACTGCTTAAGCCTCAATA
AAGCTTGCCTTGAGTGCTTCAAGTAGTGTGTGCCCGTCTGTTGTGTGACTCTGGTAACTAGAGATCCCTC
AGACCCTTTTAGTCAGTGTGGAAAATCTCTAGCAGTGGCGCCCGAACAGGGACTTGAAAGCGAAAGGGAA
ACCAGAGGAGCTCTCTCGACGCAGGACTCGGCTTGCTGAAGCGCGCACGGCAAGAGGCGAGGGGCGGCGA
CTGGTGAGTACGCCAAAAATTTTGACTAGCGGAGGCTAGAAGGAGAGAGATGGGTGCGAGAGCGTCAGTA
TTAAGCGGGGGAGAATTAGATCGCGATGGGAAAAAATTCGGTTAAGGCCAGGGGGAAAGAAAAAATATAA
ATTAAAACATATAGTATGGGCAAGCAGGGAGCTAGAACGATTCGCAGTTAATCCTGGCCTGTTAGAAACA
TCAGAAGGCTGTAGACAAATACTGGGACAGCTACAACCATCCCTTCAGACAGGATCAGAAGAACTTAGAT
CATTATATAATACAGTAGCAACCCTCTATTGTGTGCATCAAAGGATAGAGATAAAAGACACCAAGGAAGC
TTTAGACAAGATAGAGGAAGAGCAAAACAAAAGTAAGACCACCGCACAGCAAGCGGCCGCTGATCTTCAG
ACCTGGAGGAGGAGATATGAGGGACAATTGGAGAAGTGAATTATATAAATATAAAGTAGTAAAAATTGAA
CCATTAGGAGTAGCACCCACCAAGGCAAAGAGAAGAGTGGTGCAGAGAGAAAAAAGAGCAGTGGGAATAG
GAGCTTTGTTCCTTGGGTTCTTGGGAGCAGCAGGAAGCACTATGGGCGCAGCGTCAATGACGCTGACGGT
ACAGGCCAGACAATTATTGTCTGGTATAGTGCAGCAGCAGAACAATTTGCTGAGGGCTATTGAGGCGCAA
CAGCATCTGTTGCAACTCACAGTCTGGGGCATCAAGCAGCTCCAGGCAAGAATCCTGGCTGTGGAAAGAT
ACCTAAAGGATCAACAGCTCCTGGGGATTTGGGGTTGCTCTGGAAAACTCATTTGCACCACTGCTGTGCC
TTGGAATGCTAGTTGGAGTAATAAATCTCTGGAACAGATTTGGAATCACACGACCTGGATGGAGTGGGAC
AGAGAAATTAACAATTACACAAGCTTAATACACTCCTTAATTGAAGAATCGCAAAACCAGCAAGAAAAGA
ATGAACAAGAATTATTGGAATTAGATAAATGGGCAAGTTTGTGGAATTGGTTTAACATAACAAATTGGCT
GTGGTATATAAAATTATTCATAATGATAGTAGGAGGCTTGGTAGGTTTAAGAATAGTTTTTGCTGTACTT
TCTATAGTGAATAGAGTTAGGCAGGGATATTCACCATTATCGTTTCAGACCCACCTCCCAACCCCGAGGG
GACCCGACAGGCCCGAAGGAATAGAAGAAGAAGGTGGAGAGAGAGACAGAGACAGATCCATTCGATTAGT
GAACGGATCGGCACTGCGTGCGCCAATTCTGCAGACAAATGGCAGTATTCATCCACAATTTTAAAAGAAA
AGGGGGGATTGGGGGGTACAGTGCAGGGGAAAGAATAGTAGACATAATAGCAACAGACATACAAACTAAA
GAATTACAAAAACAAATTACAAAAATTCAAAATTTTCGGGTTTATTACAGGGACAGCAGAGATCCAGTTT
GGTTAATTAGCTAGCTAGGTCTTGAAAGGAGTGGGAATTGGCTCCGGTGCCCGTCAGTGGGCAGAGCGCA
CATCGCCCACAGTCCCCGAGAAGTTGGGGGGAGGGGTCGGCAATTGATCCGGTGCCTAGAGAAGGTGGCG
CGGGGTAAACTGGGAAAGTGATGTCGTGTACTGGCTCCGCCTTTTTCCCGAGGGTGGGGGAGAACCGTAT
ATAAGTGCAGTAGTCGCCGTGAACGTTCTTTTTCGCAACGGGTTTGCCGCCAGAACACAGGAGAATTCTC
TAGAGCCACCATGGTGAGCAAGGGCGAGGAGCTGTTCACCGGGGTGGTGCCCATCCTGGTCGAGCTGGAC
GGCGACGTAAACGGCCACAAGTTCAGCGTGTCCGGCGAGGGCGAGGGCGATGCCACCTATGGTAAGCTTA
CCCTGAAGTTCATCTGCACCACCGGCAAGCTGCCCGTGCCCTGGCCCACCCTCGTGACCACCCTGACCTA
CGGCGTGCAGTGCTTCAGCCGCTACCCCGACCACATGAAGCAGCACGACTTTTTCAAGTCCGCCATGCCC
GAAGGCTACGTCCAGGAGCGCACCATCTTCTTTAAGGACGACGGCAACTACAAGACCCGCGCCGAGGTGA
AGTTCGAGGGCGACACCCTGGTGAACCGCATCGAGCTGAAGGGCATCGACTTCAAGGAGGACGGCAACAT
CCTGGGGCACAAGCTGGAGTACAACTACAACAGCCACAACGTCTATATCATGGCCGACAAGCAGAAGAAC
GGCATCAAGGTGAACTTCAAGATCCGCCACAACATCGAGGACGGCAGCGTGCAGCTCGCCGACCACTACC
AGCAGAACACCCCCATCGGCGACGGCCCCGTGCTGCTGCCCGACAACCACTACCTGAGCACCCAGTCCGC
CCTGAGCAAAGACCCCAACGAGAAGCGCGATCACATGGTCCTGCTGGAGTTCGTGACCGCCGCCGGGATC
ACTCTCGGCATGGACGAGCTGTACAAGGGATCCGGCGCAACAAACTTCTCTCTGCTGAAACAAGCCGGAG
ATGTCGAAGAGAATCCTGGACCGACCGGTATGACAACCTCCCAAAAGCACCGAGACTTCGTGGCAGAGCC
CATGGGGGAGAAGCCAGTGGGGAGCCTGGCTGGGATTGGTGAAGTCCTGGGCAAGAAGCTGGAGGAAAGG
GGTTTTGACAAGGCCTATGTTGTCCTTGGCCAGTTTCTGGTGCTAAAGAAAGATGAAGACCGCTTCCGGG
AATGGCTGAAAGACACTTGTGGCGCCAACGCCAAGCAGTCCCGGGACTGCTTCGGATGCCTTCGAGAGTG
GTGTGATGCCTTCTTGTAGGGATCCGAATTCGATCCAGTGTGCTGGAATTAATTCGCTGTCTGCGAGGGC
CAGCTGTTGGGGTGAGTACTCCCTCTCAAAAGCGGGCATGACTTCTGCGCTAAGATTGTCAGTTTCCAAA
AACGAGGAGGATTTGATATTCACCTGGCCCGCGGTGATGCCTTTGAGGGTGGCCGCGTCCATCTGGTCAG
AAAAGACAATCTTTTTGTTGTCAAGCTTGAGGTGTGGCAGGCTTGAGATCTGGCCATACACTTGAGTGAC
AATGACATCCACTTTGCCTTTCTCTCCACAGGTGTCCACTCCCAGGTCCAACTGCAGGTCGAGCATGCAT
CTAGGGCGGCCAATTCCGCCCCTCTCCCCCCCCCCCCTCTCCCTCCCCCCCCCCTAACGTTACTGGCCGA
AGCCGCTTGGAATAAGGCCGGTGTGCGTTTGTCTATATGTTATTTTCCACCATATTGCCGTCTTTTGGCA
ATGTGAGGGCCCGGAAACCTGGCCCTGTCTTCTTGACGAGCATTCCTAGGGGTCTTTCCCCTCTCGCCAA
AGGAATGCAAGGTCTGTTGAATGTCGTGAAGGAAGCAGTTCCTCTGGAAGCTTCTTGAAGACAAACAACG
TCTGTAGCGACCCTTTGCAGGCAGCGGAACCCCCCACCTGGCGACAGGTGCCTCTGCGGCCAAAAGCCAC
GTGTATAAGATACACCTGCAAAGGCGGCACAACCCCAGTGCCACGTTGTGAGTTGGATAGTTGTGGAAAG
AGTCAAATGGCTCTCCTCAAGCGTATTCAACAAGGGGCTGAAGGATGCCCAGAAGGTACCCCATTGTATG
GGATCTGATCTGGGGCCTCGGTGCACATGCTTTACATGTGTTTAGTCGAGGTTAAAAAAACGTCTAGGCC
CCCCGAACCACGGGGACGTGGTTTTCCTTTGAAAAACACGATGATAAGCTTGCCACAACCCACAAGGAGA
CGACCTTCCATGGCCAAGCCTTTGTCTCAAGAAGAATCCACCCTCATTGAAAGAGCAACGGCTACAATCA
ACAGCATCCCCATCTCTGAAGACTACAGCGTCGCCAGCGCAGCTCTCTCTAGCGACGGCCGCATCTTCAC
TGGTGTCAATGTATATCATTTTACTGGGGGACCTTGTGCAGAACTCGTGGTGCTGGGCACTGCTGCTGCT
GCGGCAGCTGGCAACCTGACTTGTATCGTCGCGATCGGAAATGAGAACAGGGGCATCTTGAGCCCCTGCG
GACGGTGCCGACAGGTGCTTCTCGATCTGCATCCTGGGATCAAAGCCATAGTGAAGGACAGTGATGGACA
GCCGACGGCAGTTGGGATTCGTGAATTGCTGCCCTCTGGTTATGTGTGGGAGGGCTAACGATATCAAGCT
TATCGGTAATCAACCTCTGGATTACAAAATTTGTGAAAGATTGACTGGTATTCTTAACTATGTTGCTCCT
TTTACGCTATGTGGATACGCTGCTTTAATGCCTTTGTATCATGCTATTGCTTCCCGTATGGCTTTCATTT
TCTCCTCCTTGTATAAATCCTGGTTGCTGTCTCTTTATGAGGAGTTGTGGCCCGTTGTCAGGCAACGTGG
CGTGGTGTGCACTGTGTTTGCTGACGCAACCCCCACTGGTTGGGGCATTGCCACCACCTGTCAGCTCCTT
TCCGGGACTTTCGCTTTCCCCCTCCCTATTGCCACGGCGGAACTCATCGCCGCCTGCCTTGCCCGCTGCT
GGACAGGGGCTCGGCTGTTGGGCACTGACAATTCCGTGGTGTTGTCGGGGAAATCATCGTCCTTTCCTTG
GCTGCTCGCCTGTGTTGCCACCTGGATTCTGCGCGGGACGTCCTTCTGCTACGTCCCTTCGGCCCTCAAT
CCAGCGGACCTTCCTTCCCGCGGCCTGCTGCCGGCTCTGCGGCCTCTTCCGCGTCTTCGCCTTCGCCCTC
AGACGAGTCGGATCTCCCTTTGGGCCGCCTCCCCGCATCGATACCGTCGACCTCGAGACCTAGAAAAACA
TGGAGCAATCACAAGTAGCAATACAGCAGCTACCAATGCTGATTGTGCCTGGCTAGAAGCACAAGAGGAG
GAGGAGGTGGGTTTTCCAGTCACACCTCAGGTACCTTTAAGACCAATGACTTACAAGGCAGCTGTAGATC
TTAGCCACTTTTTAAAAGAAAAGGGGGGACTGGAAGGGCTAATTCACTCCCAACGAAGACAAGATATCCT
TGATCTGTGGATCTACCACACACAAGGCTACTTCCCTGATTGGCAGAACTACACACCAGGGCCAGGGATC
AGATATCCACTGACCTTTGGATGGTGCTACAAGCTAGTACCAGTTGAGCAAGAGAAGGTAGAAGAAGCCA
ATGAAGGAGAGAACACCCGCTTGTTACACCCTGTGAGCCTGCATGGGATGGATGACCCGGAGAGAGAAGT
ATTAGAGTGGAGGTTTGACAGCCGCCTAGCATTTCATCACATGGCCCGAGAGCTGCATCCGGACTGTACT
GGGTCTCTCTGGTTAGACCAGATCTGAGCCTGGGAGCTCTCTGGCTAACTAGGGAACCCACTGCTTAAGC
CTCAATAAAGCTTGCCTTGAGTGCTTCAAGTAGTGTGTGCCCGTCTGTTGTGTGACTCTGGTAACTAGAG
ATCCCTCAGACCCTTTTAGTCAGTGTGGAAAATCTCTAGCAGGGCCCGTTTAAACCCGCTGATCAGCCTC
GACTGTGCCTTCTAGTTGCCAGCCATCTGTTGTTTGCCCCTCCCCCGTGCCTTCCTTGACCCTGGAAGGT
GCCACTCCCACTGTCCTTTCCTAATAAAATGAGGAAATTGCATCGCATTGTCTGAGTAGGTGTCATTCTA
TTCTGGGGGGTGGGGTGGGGCAGGACAGCAAGGGGGAGGATTGGGAAGACAATAGCAGGCATGCTGGGGA
TGCGGTGGGCTCTATGGCTTCTGAGGCGGAAAGAACCAGCTGGGGCTCTAGGGGGTATCCCC
[124 nt withheld, positions 6923-7046]
C
[91 nt withheld, positions 7048-7138]
A
[49 nt withheld, positions 7140-7188]
CCTTTGACGTTGGAGTCCACGTTCTTT
[37 nt withheld, positions 7216-7252]
ACCCTATCTCGGTCTATTCTTTTGATTTATAAGGGATTTTGCCGATTTCGGCCTATTGGTTAAAAAATGA
GCTGATTTAACAAAAATTTAACGCGAATTAATTCTGTGGAATGTGTGTCAGTTAGGGTGTGGAAAGTCCC
CAGGCTCCCCAGCAGGCAGAAGTATGCAAAGCATGCATCTCAATTAGTCAGCAACCAGGTGTGGAAAGTC
CCCAGGCTCCCCAGCAGGCAGAAGTATGCAAAGCATGCATCTCAATTAGTCAGCAACCATAGTCCCGCCC
CTAACTCCGCCCATCCCGCCCCTAACTCCGCCCAGTTCCGCCCATTCTCCGCCCCATGGCTGACTAATTT
TTTTTATTTATGCAGAGGCCGAGGCCGCCTCTGCCTCTGAGCTATTCCAGAAGTAGTGAGGAGGCTTTTT
TGGAGGCCTAGGCTTTTGCAAAAAGCTCCCGGGAGCTTGTATATCCATTTTCGGATCTGATCAGCACGTG
TTGACAATTAATCATCGGCATAGTATATCGGCATAGTATAATACGACAAGGTGAGGAACTAAACCATGGC
CAAGTTGACCAGTGCCGTTCCGGTGCTCACCGCGCGCGACGTCGCCGGAGCGGTCGAGTTCTGGACCGAC
CGGCTCGGGTTCTCCCGGGACTTCGTGGAGGACGACTTCGCCGGTGTGGTCCGGGACGACGTGACCCTGT
TCATCAGCGCGGTCCAGGACCAGGTGGTGCCGGACAACACCCTGGCCTGGGTGTGGGTGCGCGGCCTGGA
CGAGCTGTACGCCGAGTGGTCGGAGGTCGTGTCCACGAACTTCCGGGACGCCTCCGGGCCGGCCATGACC
GAGATCGGCGAGCAGCCGTGGGGGCGGGAGTTCGCCCTGCGCGACCCGGCCGGCAACTGCGTGCACTTCG
TGGCCGAGGAGCAGGACTGACACGTGCTACGAGATTTCGATTCCACCGCCGCCTTCTATGAAAGGTTGGG
CTTCGGAATCGTTTTCCGGGACGCCGGCTGGATGATCCTCCAGCGCGGGGATCTCATGCTGGAGTTCTTC
GCCCACCCCAACTTGTTTATTGCAGCTTATAATGGTTACAAATAAAGCAATAGCATCACAAATTTCACAA
ATAAAGCATTTTTTTCACTGCATTCTAGTTGTGGTTTGTCCAAACTCATCAATGTATCTTATCATGTCTG
TATACCGTCGACCTCTAGCTAGAGCTTGGCGTAATCATGGTCATAGCTGTTTCCTGTGTGAAATTGTTAT
CCGCTCACAATTCCACACAACATACGAGCCGGAAGCATAAAGTGTAAAGCCTGGGGTGCCTAATGAGTGA
GCTAACTCACATTAATTGCGTTGCGCTCACTGCCCGCTTTCCAGTCGGGAAACCTGTCGTGCCAGCTGCA
TTAATGAATCGGCCAACGCGCGGGGAGAGGCGGTTTGCGTATTGGGCGCTCTTCCGCTTCCTCGCTCACT
GACTCGCTGCGCTCGGTCGTTCGGCTGCGGCGAGCGGTATCAGCTCACTCAAAGGCGGTAATACGGTTAT
CCACAGAATCAGGGGATAACGCAGGAAAGAACATGTGAGCAAAAGGCCAGCAAAAGGCCAGGAACCGTAA
AAAGGCCGCGTTGCTGGCGTTTTTCCATAGGCTCCGCCCCCCTGACGAGCATCACAAAAATCGACGCTCA
AGTCAGAGGTGGCGAAACCCGACAGGACTATAAAGATACCAGGCGTTTCCCCCTGGAAGCTCCCTCGTGC
GCTCTCCTGTTCCGACCCTGCCGCTTACCGGATACCTGTCCGCCTTTCTCCCTTCGGGAAGCGTGGCGCT
TTCTCATAGCTCACGCTGTAGGTATCTCAGTTCGGTGTAGGTCGTTCGCTCCAAGCTGGGCTGTGTGCAC
GAACCCCCCGTTCAGCCCGACCGCTGCGCCTTATCCGGTAACTATCGTCTTGAGTCCAACCCGGTAAGAC
ACGACTTATCGCCACTGGCAGCAGCCACTGGTAACAGGATTAGCAGAGCGAGGTATGTAGGCGGTGCTAC
AGAGTTCTTGAAGTGGTGGCCTAACTACGGCTACACTAGAAGAACAGTATTTGGTATCTGCGCTCTGCTG
AAGCCAGTTACCTTCGGAAAAAGAGTTGGTAGCTCTTGATCCGGCAAACAAACCACCGCTGGTAGCGGTG
GTTTTTTTGTTTGCAAGCAGCAGATTACGCGCAGAAAAAAAGGATCTCAAGAAGATCCTTTGATCTTTTC
TACGGGGTCTGACGCTCAGTGGAACGAAAACTCACGTTAAGGGATTTTGGTCATGAGATTATCAAAAAGG
ATCTTCACCTAGATCCTTTTAAATTAAAAATGAAGTTTTAAATCAATCTAAAGTATATATGAGTAAACTT
GGTCTGACAGTTACCAATGCTTAATCAGTGAGGCACCTATCTCAGCGATCTGTCTATTTCGTTCATCCAT
AGTTGCCTGACTCCCCGTCGTGTAGATAACTACGATACGGGAGGGCTTACCATCTGGCCCCAGTGCTGCA
ATGATACCGCGAGACCCACGCTCACCGGCTCCAGATTTATCAGCAATAAACCAGCCAGCCGGAAGGGCCG
AGCGCAGAAGTGGTCCTGCAACTTTATCCGCCTCCATCCAGTCTATTAATTGTTGCCGGGAAGCTAGAGT
AAGTAGTTCGCCAGTTAATAGTTTGCGCAACGTTGTTGCCATTGCTACAGGCATCGTGGTGTCACGCTCG
TCGTTTGGTATGGCTTCATTCAGCTCCGGTTCCCAACGATCAAGGCGAGTTACATGATCCCCCATGTTGT
GCAAAAAAGCGGTTAGCTCCTTCGGTCCTCCGATCGTTGTCAGAAGTAAGTTGGCCGCAGTGTTATCACT
CATGGTTATGGCAGCACTGCATAATTCTCTTACTGTCATGCCATCCGTAAGATGCTTTTCTGTGACTGGT
GAGTACTCAACCAAGTCATTCTGAGAATAGTGTATGCGGCGACCGAGTTGCTCTTGCCCGGCGTCAATAC
GGGATAATACCGCGCCACATAGCAGAACTTTAAAAGTGCTCATCATTGGAAAACGTTCTTCGGGGCGAAA
ACTCTCAAGGATCTTACCGCTGTTGAGATCCAGTTCGATGTAACCCACTCGTGCACCCAACTGATCTTCA
GCATCTTTTACTTTCACCAGCGTTTCTGGGTGAGCAAAAACAGGAAGGCAAAATGCCGCAAAAAAGGGAA
TAAGGGCGACACGGAAATGTTGAATACTCATACTCTTCCTTTTTCAATATTATTGAAGCATTTATCAGGG
TTATTGTCTCATGAGCGGATACATATTTGAATGTATTTAGAAAAATAAACAAATAGGGGTTCCGCGCACA
TTTCCCCGAAAAGTGCCACCTGAC
Features (pLannotate 1.2.2; 35 found; start..end, strand, type, name):
     30..82      -  misc_feature   bom (fragment): basis of mobility region from pBR322
    237..616     +  enhancer       CMV enhancer: human cytomegalovirus immediate early enhancer
    617..816     +  promoter       CMV promoter: human cytomegalovirus (CMV) immediate early promoter
    834..1014    +  LTR            5' LTR (truncated): truncated 5' long terminal repeat (LTR) from HIV-1
   1061..1186    +  misc_feature   HIV-1 Ψ: packaging signal of human immunodeficiency virus type 1
   1170..1533    +  CDS            HIV-1 gag (fragment): gag protein from human immunodeficiency virus 1; gag
   1679..1912    +  misc_feature   RRE: The Rev response element (RRE) of HIV-1 allows for Rev-dependent mRNA export from the nucleus to the cytoplasm.
   2289..2389    +  CDS            Rev (fragment): human immunodeficiency virus 1 (HIV-1) Rev protein; rev; enhances nuclear export of unspliced and incompletely spliced viral mRNAs
   2439..2556    +  misc_feature   cPPT/CTS: central polypurine tract and central termination sequence of HIV-1
   2605..2623    +  CDS            small t antigen (fragment): SV40 (simian virus 40) small t antigen
   2649..2860    +  promoter       EF-1α core promoter: core promoter for human elongation factor EF-1α
   2881..3597    +  CDS            EGFP: EGFP is a basic (constitutively fluorescent) green fluorescent protein published in 1996, derived from Aequorea victoria. It is reported to be a rapidly-maturing weak dimer with moderate acid sensitivity.
   3670..3936    +  CDS            BANF1: BAF_HUMAN - Also known as BAF, BCRG1. Experimental evidence at protein level: Swiss-Prot protein existence level 1. (Microbial infection) In case of poxvirus infection, has an antiviral activity by blocking viral DNA replication. From Homo sapiens (Human).
   4002..4231    +  intron         chimeric intron: chimera between introns from adenovirus and immunoglobulin heavy chain genes
   4415..4877    +  misc_feature   IRES: internal ribosome entry site (IRES) of the encephalomyocarditis virus (EMCV)
   4910..5308    +  CDS            BSD: blasticidin S deaminase; Aspergillus terreus BSD; confers resistance to blasticidin
   5309..5325    +  misc_feature   MCS (fragment): pBluescript multiple cloning site
   5328..5916    +  misc_feature   WPRE: woodchuck hepatitis virus posttranscriptional regulatory element
   5853..6434    +  CDS            nef (fragment): NEF_HV1H2 - Experimental evidence at protein level: Swiss-Prot protein existence level 1. Extracellular Nef protein targets CD4(+) T-lymphocytes for apoptosis by interacting with CXCR4 surface receptors. From Human immunodeficiency virus type 1 group M subtype B (isolate HXB2) (HIV-1).
   6441..6621    +  LTR            5' LTR (truncated): truncated 5' long terminal repeat (LTR) from HIV-1
   6653..6877    +  polyA_signal   bGH poly(A) signal: bovine growth hormone polyadenylation signal
   6881..6902    +  promoter       SV40 promoter (fragment): SV40 enhancer and early promoter
   6923..7351    +  rep_origin     f1 ori (sequence partly withheld): f1 bacteriophage origin of replication; arrow indicates direction of (+) strand synthesis
   7365..7694    +  promoter       SV40 promoter: SV40 enhancer and early promoter
   7742..7789    +  promoter       EM7 promoter: synthetic bacterial promoter&nbsp
   7808..8182    +  CDS            BleoR: antibiotic-binding protein; Sh ble from Streptoalloteichus hindustanus; confers resistance to bleomycin, phleomycin, and Zeocin™
   8192..8317    +  CDS            ble (fragment): BLE_KLEPN - Experimental evidence at protein level: Swiss-Prot protein existence level 1. Binding protein with a strong affinity to the bleomycin family of antibiotics. Binds to CL990; an antimitotic-antibiotic compound. From Klebsiella pneumoniae.
   8312..8433    +  polyA_signal   SV40 poly(A) signal: SV40 polyadenylation signal
   8506..8522    -  protein_bind   lac operator: The lac repressor binds to the lac operator to inhibit transcription in E. coli. This inhibition can be relieved by adding lactose or isopropyl-β-D-thiogalactopyranoside (IPTG). lac repressor encoded by lacI
   8530..8560    -  promoter       lac promoter: promoter for the E. coli lac operon
   8575..8596    -  protein_bind   CAP binding site: CAP binding activates transcription in the presence of cAMP. E. coli catabolite activator protein
   8609..8701    -  CDS            lacI (fragment): lac repressor; lacI; The lac repressor binds to the lac operator to inhibit transcription in E. coli. This inhibition can be relieved by adding lactose or isopropyl-β-D-thiogalactopyranoside (IPTG).
   8884..9472    -  rep_origin     ori: high-copy-number ColE1/pMB1/pBR322/pUC origin of replication
   9643..10503   -  CDS            AmpR: β-lactamase; bla; confers resistance to ampicillin, carbenicillin, and related antibiotics
  10504..10608   -  promoter       AmpR promoter: bla
