>Addgene plasmid #101775 | EGFP-P2A_BAF_L58R | addgene full sequence | sequence record 200187 | Addgene NGS Result
TCGACGGATCGGGAGATCTCCCGATCCCCTATGGTGCACTCTCAGTACAATCTGCTCTGATGCCGCATAG
TTAAGCCAGTATCTGCTCCCTGCTTGTGTGTTGGAGGTCGCTGAGTAGTGCGCGAGCAAAATTTAAGCTA
CAACAAGGCAAGGCTTGACCGACAATTGCATGAAGAATCTGCTTAGGGTTAGGCGTTTTGCGCTGCTTCG
CGATGTACGGGCCAGATATACGCGTTGACATTGATTATTGACTAGTTATTAATAGTAATCAATTACGGGG
TCATTAGTTCATAGCCCATATATGGAGTTCCGCGTTACATAACTTACGGTAAATGGCCCGCCTGGCTGAC
CGCCCAACGACCCCCGCCCATTGACGTCAATAATGACGTATGTTCCCATAGTAACGCCAATAGGGACTTT
CCATTGACGTCAATGGGTGGAGTATTTACGGTAAACTGCCCACTTGGCAGTACATCAAGTGTATCATATG
CCAAGTACGCCCCCTATTGACGTCAATGACGGTAAATGGCCCGCCTGGCATTATGCCCAGTACATGACCT
TATGGGACTTTCCTACTTGGCAGTACATCTACGTATTAGTCATCGCTATTACCATGGTGATGCGGTTTTG
GCAGTACATCAATGGGCGTGGATAGCGGTTTGACTCACGGGGATTTCCAAGTCTCCACCCCATTGACGTC
AATGGGAGTTTGTTTTGGCACCAAAATCAACGGGACTTTCCAAAATGTCGTAACAACTCCGCCCCATTGA
CGCAAATGGGCGGTAGGCGTGTACGGTGGGAGGTCTATATAAGCAGCGCGTTTTGCCTGTACTGGGTCTC
TCTGGTTAGACCAGATCTGAGCCTGGGAGCTCTCTGGCTAACTAGGGAACCCACTGCTTAAGCCTCAATA
AAGCTTGCCTTGAGTGCTTCAAGTAGTGTGTGCCCGTCTGTTGTGTGACTCTGGTAACTAGAGATCCCTC
AGACCCTTTTAGTCAGTGTGGAAAATCTCTAGCAGTGGCGCCCGAACAGGGACTTGAAAGCGAAAGGGAA
ACCAGAGGAGCTCTCTCGACGCAGGACTCGGCTTGCTGAAGCGCGCACGGCAAGAGGCGAGGGGCGGCGA
CTGGTGAGTACGCCAAAAATTTTGACTAGCGGAGGCTAGAAGGAGAGAGATGGGTGCGAGAGCGTCAGTA
TTAAGCGGGGGAGAATTAGATCGCGATGGGAAAAAATTCGGTTAAGGCCAGGGGGAAAGAAAAAATATAA
ATTAAAACATATAGTATGGGCAAGCAGGGAGCTAGAACGATTCGCAGTTAATCCTGGCCTGTTAGAAACA
TCAGAAGGCTGTAGACAAATACTGGGACAGCTACAACCATCCCTTCAGACAGGATCAGAAGAACTTAGAT
CATTATATAATACAGTAGCAACCCTCTATTGTGTGCATCAAAGGATAGAGATAAAAGACACCAAGGAAGC
TTTAGACAAGATAGAGGAAGAGCAAAACAAAAGTAAGACCACCGCACAGCAAGCGGCCGCTGATCTTCAG
ACCTGGAGGAGGAGATATGAGGGACAATTGGAGAAGTGAATTATATAAATATAAAGTAGTAAAAATTGAA
CCATTAGGAGTAGCACCCACCAAGGCAAAGAGAAGAGTGGTGCAGAGAGAAAAAAGAGCAGTGGGAATAG
GAGCTTTGTTCCTTGGGTTCTTGGGAGCAGCAGGAAGCACTATGGGCGCAGCGTCAATGACGCTGACGGT
ACAGGCCAGACAATTATTGTCTGGTATAGTGCAGCAGCAGAACAATTTGCTGAGGGCTATTGAGGCGCAA
CAGCATCTGTTGCAACTCACAGTCTGGGGCATCAAGCAGCTCCAGGCAAGAATCCTGGCTGTGGAAAGAT
ACCTAAAGGATCAACAGCTCCTGGGGATTTGGGGTTGCTCTGGAAAACTCATTTGCACCACTGCTGTGCC
TTGGAATGCTAGTTGGAGTAATAAATCTCTGGAACAGATTTGGAATCACACGACCTGGATGGAGTGGGAC
AGAGAAATTAACAATTACACAAGCTTAATACACTCCTTAATTGAAGAATCGCAAAACCAGCAAGAAAAGA
ATGAACAAGAATTATTGGAATTAGATAAATGGGCAAGTTTGTGGAATTGGTTTAACATAACAAATTGGCT
GTGGTATATAAAATTATTCATAATGATAGTAGGAGGCTTGGTAGGTTTAAGAATAGTTTTTGCTGTACTT
TCTATAGTGAATAGAGTTAGGCAGGGATATTCACCATTATCGTTTCAGACCCACCTCCCAACCCCGAGGG
GACCCGACAGGCCCGAAGGAATAGAAGAAGAAGGTGGAGAGAGAGACAGAGACAGATCCATTCGATTAGT
GAACGGATCGGCACTGCGTGCGCCAATTCTGCAGACAAATGGCAGTATTCATCCACAATTTTAAAAGAAA
AGGGGGGATTGGGGGGTACAGTGCAGGGGAAAGAATAGTAGACATAATAGCAACAGACATACAAACTAAA
GAATTACAAAAACAAATTACAAAAATTCAAAATTTTCGGGTTTATTACAGGGACAGCAGAGATCCAGTTT
GGTTAATTAGCTAGCTAGGTCTTGAAAGGAGTGGGAATTGGCTCCGGTGCCCGTCAGTGGGCAGAGCGCA
CATCGCCCACAGTCCCCGAGAAGTTGGGGGGAGGGGTCGGCAATTGATCCGGTGCCTAGAGAAGGTGGCG
CGGGGTAAACTGGGAAAGTGATGTCGTGTACTGGCTCCGCCTTTTTCCCGAGGGTGGGGGAGAACCGTAT
ATAAGTGCAGTAGTCGCCGTGAACGTTCTTTTTCGCAACGGGTTTGCCGCCAGAACACAGGAGAATTCTC
TAGCGCCACCATGGTGAGCAAGGGCGAGGAGCTGTTCACCGGGGTGGTGCCCATCCTGGTCGAGCTGGAC
GGCGACGTAAACGGCCACAAGTTCAGCGTGTCCGGCGAGGGCGAGGGCGATGCCACCTATGGTAAGCTTA
CCCTGAAGTTCATCTGCACCACCGGCAAGCTGCCCGTGCCCTGGCCCACCCTCGTGACCACCCTGACCTA
CGGCGTGCAGTGCTTCAGCCGCTACCCCGACCACATGAAGCAGCACGACTTTTTCAAGTCCGCCATGCCC
GAAGGCTACGTCCAGGAGCGCACCATCTTCTTTAAGGACGACGGCAACTACAAGACCCGCGCCGAGGTGA
AGTTCGAGGGCGACACCCTGGTGAACCGCATCGAGCTGAAGGGCATCGACTTCAAGGAGGACGGCAACAT
CCTGGGGCACAAGCTGGAGTACAACTACAACAGCCACAACGTCTATATCATGGCCGACAAGCAGAAGAAC
GGCATCAAGGTGAACTTCAAGATCCGCCACAACATCGAGGACGGCAGCGTGCAGCTCGCCGACCACTACC
AGCAGAACACCCCCATCGGCGACGGCCCCGTGCTGCTGCCCGACAACCACTACCTGAGCACCCAGTCCGC
CCTGAGCAAAGACCCCAACGAGAAGCGCGATCACATGGTCCTGCTGGAGTTCGTGACCGCCGCCGGGATC
ACTCTCGGCATGGACGAGCTGTACAAGGGATCCGGCGCAACAAACTTCTCTCTGCTGAAACAAGCCGGAG
ATGTCGAAGAGAATCCTGGACCGACCGGTATGACAACCTCCCAAAAGCACCGAGACTTCGTGGCAGAGCC
CATGGGGGAGAAGCCAGTGGGGAGCCTGGCTGGGATTGGTGAAGTCCTGGGCAAGAAGCTGGAGGAAAGG
GGTTTTGACAAGGCCTATGTTGTCCTTGGCCAGTTTCTGGTGCTAAAGAAAGATGAAGACCGCTTCCGGG
AATGGCTGAAAGACACTTGTGGCGCCAACGCCAAGCAGTCCCGGGACTGCTTCGGATGCCTTCGAGAGTG
GTGTGATGCCTTCTTGTAGGGATCCGAATTCCGATCCAGTGTGCTGCAATTAATTCGCTGTCTGCGAGGG
CCAGCTGTTGGGGTGAGTACTCCCTCTCAAAAGCGGGCATGACTTCTGCGCTAAGATTGTCAGTTTCCAA
AAACGAGGAGGATTTGATATTCACCTGGCCCGCGGTGATGCCTTTGAGGGTGGCCGCGTCCATCTGGTCA
GAAAAGACAATCTTTTTGTTGTCAAGCTTGAGGTGTGGCAGGCTTGAGATCTGGCCATACACTTGAGTGA
CAATGACATCCACTTTGCCTTTCTCTCCACAGGTGTCCACTCCCAGGTCCAACTGCAGGTCGAGCATGCA
TCTAGGGCGGCCAATTCCGCCCCTCTCCCCCCCCCCCCTAACGTTACTGGCCGAAGCCGCTTGGAATAAG
GCCGGTGTGCGTTTGTCTATATGTTATTTTCCACCATATTGCCGTCTTTTGGCAATGTGAGGGCCCGGAA
ACCTGGCCCTGTCTTCTTGACGAGCATTCCTAGGGGTCTTTCCCCTCTCGCCAAAGGAATGCAAGGTCTG
TTGAATGTCGTGAAGGAAGCAGTTCCTCTGGAAGCTTCTTGAAGACAAACAACGTCTGTAGCGACCCTTT
GCAGGCAGCGGAACCCCCCACCTGGCGACAGGTGCCTCTGCGGCCAAAAGCCACGTGTATAAGATACACC
TGCAAAGGCGGCACAACCCCAGTGCCACGTTGTGAGTTGGATAGTTGTGGAAAGAGTCAAATGGCTCTCC
TCAAGCGTATTCAACAAGGGGCTGAAGGATGCCCAGAAGGTACCCCATTGTATGGGATCTGATCTGGGGC
CTCGGTGCACATGCTTTACATGTGTTTAGTCGAGGTTAAAAAAACGTCTAGGCCCCCCGAACCACGGGGA
CGTGGTTTTCCTTTGAAAAACACGATGATAAGCTTGCCACAACCCACAAGGAGACGACCTTCCATGGCCA
AGCCTTTGTCTCAAGAAGAATCCACCCTCATTGAAAGAGCAACGGCTACAATCAACAGCATCCCCATCTC
TGAAGACTACAGCGTCGCCAGCGCAGCTCTCTCTAGCGACGGCCGCATCTTCACTGGTGTCAATGTATAT
CATTTTACTGGGGGACCTTGTGCAGAACTCGTGGTGCTGGGCACTGCTGCTGCTGCGGCAGCTGGCAACC
TGACTTGTATCGTCGCGATCGGAAATGAGAACAGGGGCATCTTGAGCCCCTGCGGACGGTGCCGACAGGT
GCTTCTCGATCTGCATCCTGGGATCAAAGCCATAGTGAAGGACAGTGATGGACAGCCGACGGCAGTTGGG
ATTCGTGAATTGCTGCCCTCTGGTTATGTGTGGGAGGGCTAACGATATCAAGCTTATCGGTAATCAACCT
CTGGATTACAAAATTTGTGAAAGATTGACTGGTATTCTTAACTATGTTGCTCCTTTTACGCTATGTGGAT
ACGCTGCTTTAATGCCTTTGTATCATGCTATTGCTTCCCGTATGGCTTTCATTTTCTCCTCCTTGTATAA
ATCCTGGTTGCTGTCTCTTTATGAGGAGTTGTGGCCCGTTGTCAGGCAACGTGGCGTGGTGTGCACTGTG
TTTGCTGACGCAACCCCCACTGGTTGGGGCATTGCCACCACCTGTCAGCTCCTTTCCGGGACTTTCGCTT
TCCCCCTCCCTATTGCCACGGCGGAACTCATCGCCGCCTGCCTTGCCCGCTGCTGGACAGGGGCTCGGCT
GTTGGGCACTGACAATTCCGTGGTGTTGTCGGGGAAATCATCGTCCTTTCCTTGGCTGCTCGCCTGTGTT
GCCACCTGGATTCTGCGCGGGACGTCCTTCTGCTACGTCCCTTCGGCCCTCAATCCAGCGGACCTTCCTT
CCCGCGGCCTGCTGCCGGCTCTGCGGCCTCTTCCGCGTCTTCGCCTTCGCCCTCAGACGAGTCGGATCTC
CCTTTGGGCCGCCTCCCCGCATCGATACCGTCGACCTCGAGACCTAGAAAAACATGGAGCAATCACAAGT
AGCAATACAGCAGCTACCAATGCTGATTGTGCCTGGCTAGAAGCACAAGAGGAGGAGGAGGTGGGTTTTC
CAGTCACACCTCAGGTACCTTTAAGACCAATGACTTACAAGGCAGCTGTAGATCTTAGCCACTTTTTAAA
AGAAAAGGGGGGACTGGAAGGGCTAATTCACTCCCAACGAAGACAAGATATCCTTGATCTGTGGATCTAC
CACACACAAGGCTACTTCCCTGATTGGCAGAACTACACACCAGGGCCAGGGATCAGATATCCACTGACCT
TTGGATGGTGCTACAAGCTAGTACCAGTTGAGCAAGAGAAGGTAGAAGAAGCCAATGAAGGAGAGAACAC
CCGCTTGTTACACCCTGTGAGCCTGCATGGGATGGATGACCCGGAGAGAGAAGTATTAGAGTGGAGGTTT
GACAGCCGCCTAGCATTTCATCACATGGCCCGAGAGCTGCATCCGGACTGTACTGGGTCTCTCTGGTTAG
ACCAGATCTGAGCCTGGGAGCTCTCTGGCTAACTAGGGAACCCACTGCTTAAGCCTCAATAAAGCTTGCC
TTGAGTGCTTCAAGTAGTGTGTGCCCGTCTGTTGTGTGACTCTGGTAACTAGAGATCCCTCAGACCCTTT
TAGTCAGTGTGGAAAATCTCTAGCAGGGCCCGTTTAAACCCGCTGATCAGCCTCGACTGTGCCTTCTAGT
TGCCAGCCATCTGTTGTTTGCCCCTCCCCCGTGCCTTCCTTGACCCTGGAAGGTGCCACTCCCACTGTCC
TTTCCTAATAAAATGAGGAAATTGCATCGCATTGTCTGAGTAGGTGTCATTCTATTCTGGGGGGTGGGGT
GGGGCAGGACAGCAAGGGGGAGGATTGGGAAGACAATAGCAGGCATGCTGGGGATGCGGTGGGCTCTATG
GCTTCTGAGGCGGAAAGAACCAGCTGGGGCTCTAGGGGGTATCCCC
[124 nt withheld, positions 6907-7030]
C
[91 nt withheld, positions 7032-7122]
A
[49 nt withheld, positions 7124-7172]
CCTTTGACGTTGGAGTCCACGTTCTTT
[37 nt withheld, positions 7200-7236]
ACCCTATCTCGGTCTATTCTTTTGATTTATAAGGGATTTTGCCGATTTCGGCCTATTGGTTAAAAAATGA
GCTGATTTAACAAAAATTTAACGCGAATTAATTCTGTGGAATGTGTGTCAGTTAGGGTGTGGAAAGTCCC
CAGGCTCCCCAGCAGGCAGAAGTATGCAAAGCATGCATCTCAATTAGTCAGCAACCAGGTGTGGAAAGTC
CCCAGGCTCCCCAGCAGGCAGAAGTATGCAAAGCATGCATCTCAATTAGTCAGCAACCATAGTCCCGCCC
CTAACTCCGCCCATCCCGCCCCTAACTCCGCCCAGTTCCGCCCATTCTCCGCCCCATGGCTGACTAATTT
TTTTTATTTATGCAGAGGCCGAGGCCGCCTCTGCCTCTGAGCTATTCCAGAAGTAGTGAGGAGGCTTTTT
TGGAGGCCTAGGCTTTTGCAAAAAGCTCCCGGGAGCTTGTATATCCATTTTCGGATCTGATCAGCACGTG
TTGACAATTAATCATCGGCATAGTATATCGGCATAGTATAATACGACAAGGTGAGGAACTAAACCATGGC
CAAGTTGACCAGTGCCGTTCCGGTGCTCACCGCGCGCGACGTCGCCGGAGCGGTCGAGTTCTGGACCGAC
CGGCTCGGGTTCTCCCGGGACTTCGTGGAGGACGACTTCGCCGGTGTGGTCCGGGACGACGTGACCCTGT
TCATCAGCGCGGTCCAGGACCAGGTGGTGCCGGACAACACCCTGGCCTGGGTGTGGGTGCGCGGCCTGGA
CGAGCTGTACGCCGAGTGGTCGGAGGTCGTGTCCACGAACTTCCGGGACGCCTCCGGGCCGGCCATGACC
GAGATCGGCGAGCAGCCGTGGGGGCGGGAGTTCGCCCTGCGCGACCCGGCCGGCAACTGCGTGCACTTCG
TGGCCGAGGAGCAGGACTGACACGTGCTACGAGATTTCGATTCCACCGCCGCCTTCTATGAAAGGTTGGG
CTTCGGAATCGTTTTCCGGGACGCCGGCTGGATGATCCTCCAGCGCGGGGATCTCATGCTGGAGTTCTTC
GCCCACCCCAACTTGTTTATTGCAGCTTATAATGGTTACAAATAAAGCAATAGCATCACAAATTTCACAA
ATAAAGCATTTTTTTCACTGCATTCTAGTTGTGGTTTGTCCAAACTCATCAATGTATCTTATCATGTCTG
TATACCGTCGACCTCTAGCTAGAGCTTGGCGTAATCATGGTCATAGCTGTTTCCTGTGTGAAATTGTTAT
CCGCTCACAATTCCACACAACATACGAGCCGGAAGCATAAAGTGTAAAGCCTGGGGTGCCTAATGAGTGA
GCTAACTCACATTAATTGCGTTGCGCTCACTGCCCGCTTTCCAGTCGGGAAACCTGTCGTGCCAGCTGCA
TTAATGAATCGGCCAACGCGCGGGGAGAGGCGGTTTGCGTATTGGGCGCTCTTCCGCTTCCTCGCTCACT
GACTCGCTGCGCTCGGTCGTTCGGCTGCGGCGAGCGGTATCAGCTCACTCAAAGGCGGTAATACGGTTAT
CCACAGAATCAGGGGATAACGCAGGAAAGAACATGTGAGCAAAAGGCCAGCAAAAGGCCAGGAACCGTAA
AAAGGCCGCGTTGCTGGCGTTTTTCCATAGGCTCCGCCCCCCTGACGAGCATCACAAAAATCGACGCTCA
AGTCAGAGGTGGCGAAACCCGACAGGACTATAAAGATACCAGGCGTTTCCCCCTGGAAGCTCCCTCGTGC
GCTCTCCTGTTCCGACCCTGCCGCTTACCGGATACCTGTCCGCCTTTCTCCCTTCGGGAAGCGTGGCGCT
TTCTCATAGCTCACGCTGTAGGTATCTCAGTTCGGTGTAGGTCGTTCGCTCCAAGCTGGGCTGTGTGCAC
GAACCCCCCGTTCAGCCCGACCGCTGCGCCTTATCCGGTAACTATCGTCTTGAGTCCAACCCGGTAAGAC
ACGACTTATCGCCACTGGCAGCAGCCACTGGTAACAGGATTAGCAGAGCGAGGTATGTAGGCGGTGCTAC
AGAGTTCTTGAAGTGGTGGCCTAACTACGGCTACACTAGAAGAACAGTATTTGGTATCTGCGCTCTGCTG
AAGCCAGTTACCTTCGGAAAAAGAGTTGGTAGCTCTTGATCCGGCAAACAAACCACCGCTGGTAGCGGTG
GTTTTTTTGTTTGCAAGCAGCAGATTACGCGCAGAAAAAAAGGATCTCAAGAAGATCCTTTGATCTTTTC
TACGGGGTCTGACGCTCAGTGGAACGAAAACTCACGTTAAGGGATTTTGGTCATGAGATTATCAAAAAGG
ATCTTCACCTAGATCCTTTTAAATTAAAAATGAAGTTTTAAATCAATCTAAAGTATATATGAGTAAACTT
GGTCTGACAGTTACCAATGCTTAATCAGTGAGGCACCTATCTCAGCGATCTGTCTATTTCGTTCATCCAT
AGTTGCCTGACTCCCCGTCGTGTAGATAACTACGATACGGGAGGGCTTACCATCTGGCCCCAGTGCTGCA
ATGATACCGCGAGACCCACGCTCACCGGCTCCAGATTTATCAGCAATAAACCAGCCAGCCGGAAGGGCCG
AGCGCAGAAGTGGTCCTGCAACTTTATCCGCCTCCATCCAGTCTATTAATTGTTGCCGGGAAGCTAGAGT
AAGTAGTTCGCCAGTTAATAGTTTGCGCAACGTTGTTGCCATTGCTACAGGCATCGTGGTGTCACGCTCG
TCGTTTGGTATGGCTTCATTCAGCTCCGGTTCCCAACGATCAAGGCGAGTTACATGATCCCCCATGTTGT
GCAAAAAAGCGGTTAGCTCCTTCGGTCCTCCGATCGTTGTCAGAAGTAAGTTGGCCGCAGTGTTATCACT
CATGGTTATGGCAGCACTGCATAATTCTCTTACTGTCATGCCATCCGTAAGATGCTTTTCTGTGACTGGT
GAGTACTCAACCAAGTCATTCTGAGAATAGTGTATGCGGCGACCGAGTTGCTCTTGCCCGGCGTCAATAC
GGGATAATACCGCGCCACATAGCAGAACTTTAAAAGTGCTCATCATTGGAAAACGTTCTTCGGGGCGAAA
ACTCTCAAGGATCTTACCGCTGTTGAGATCCAGTTCGATGTAACCCACTCGTGCACCCAACTGATCTTCA
GCATCTTTTACTTTCACCAGCGTTTCTGGGTGAGCAAAAACAGGAAGGCAAAATGCCGCAAAAAAGGGAA
TAAGGGCGACACGGAAATGTTGAATACTCATACTCTTCCTTTTTCAATATTATTGAAGCATTTATCAGGG
TTATTGTCTCATGAGCGGATACATATTTGAATGTATTTAGAAAAATAAACAAATAGGGGTTCCGCGCACA
TTTCCCCGAAAAGTGCCACCTGACG
Features (pLannotate 1.2.2; 35 found; start..end, strand, type, name):
     30..82      -  misc_feature   bom (fragment): basis of mobility region from pBR322
    237..616     +  enhancer       CMV enhancer: human cytomegalovirus immediate early enhancer
    617..816     +  promoter       CMV promoter: human cytomegalovirus (CMV) immediate early promoter
    834..1014    +  LTR            5' LTR (truncated): truncated 5' long terminal repeat (LTR) from HIV-1
   1061..1186    +  misc_feature   HIV-1 Ψ: packaging signal of human immunodeficiency virus type 1
   1170..1533    +  CDS            HIV-1 gag (fragment): gag protein from human immunodeficiency virus 1; gag
   1679..1912    +  misc_feature   RRE: The Rev response element (RRE) of HIV-1 allows for Rev-dependent mRNA export from the nucleus to the cytoplasm.
   2289..2389    +  CDS            Rev (fragment): human immunodeficiency virus 1 (HIV-1) Rev protein; rev; enhances nuclear export of unspliced and incompletely spliced viral mRNAs
   2439..2556    +  misc_feature   cPPT/CTS: central polypurine tract and central termination sequence of HIV-1
   2605..2623    +  CDS            small t antigen (fragment): SV40 (simian virus 40) small t antigen
   2649..2860    +  promoter       EF-1α core promoter: core promoter for human elongation factor EF-1α
   2881..3597    +  CDS            EGFP: EGFP is a basic (constitutively fluorescent) green fluorescent protein published in 1996, derived from Aequorea victoria. It is reported to be a rapidly-maturing weak dimer with moderate acid sensitivity.
   3670..3936    +  CDS            BANF1: BAF_HUMAN - Also known as BAF, BCRG1. Experimental evidence at protein level: Swiss-Prot protein existence level 1. (Microbial infection) In case of poxvirus infection, has an antiviral activity by blocking viral DNA replication. From Homo sapiens (Human).
   4003..4232    +  intron         chimeric intron: chimera between introns from adenovirus and immunoglobulin heavy chain genes
   4399..4861    +  misc_feature   IRES: internal ribosome entry site (IRES) of the encephalomyocarditis virus (EMCV)
   4894..5292    +  CDS            BSD: blasticidin S deaminase; Aspergillus terreus BSD; confers resistance to blasticidin
   5293..5309    +  misc_feature   MCS (fragment): pBluescript multiple cloning site
   5312..5900    +  misc_feature   WPRE: woodchuck hepatitis virus posttranscriptional regulatory element
   5837..6418    +  CDS            nef (fragment): NEF_HV1H2 - Experimental evidence at protein level: Swiss-Prot protein existence level 1. Extracellular Nef protein targets CD4(+) T-lymphocytes for apoptosis by interacting with CXCR4 surface receptors. From Human immunodeficiency virus type 1 group M subtype B (isolate HXB2) (HIV-1).
   6425..6605    +  LTR            5' LTR (truncated): truncated 5' long terminal repeat (LTR) from HIV-1
   6637..6861    +  polyA_signal   bGH poly(A) signal: bovine growth hormone polyadenylation signal
   6865..6886    +  promoter       SV40 promoter (fragment): SV40 enhancer and early promoter
   6907..7335    +  rep_origin     f1 ori (sequence partly withheld): f1 bacteriophage origin of replication; arrow indicates direction of (+) strand synthesis
   7349..7678    +  promoter       SV40 promoter: SV40 enhancer and early promoter
   7726..7773    +  promoter       EM7 promoter: synthetic bacterial promoter&nbsp
   7792..8166    +  CDS            BleoR: antibiotic-binding protein; Sh ble from Streptoalloteichus hindustanus; confers resistance to bleomycin, phleomycin, and Zeocin™
   8176..8301    +  CDS            ble (fragment): BLE_KLEPN - Experimental evidence at protein level: Swiss-Prot protein existence level 1. Binding protein with a strong affinity to the bleomycin family of antibiotics. Binds to CL990; an antimitotic-antibiotic compound. From Klebsiella pneumoniae.
   8296..8417    +  polyA_signal   SV40 poly(A) signal: SV40 polyadenylation signal
   8490..8506    -  protein_bind   lac operator: The lac repressor binds to the lac operator to inhibit transcription in E. coli. This inhibition can be relieved by adding lactose or isopropyl-β-D-thiogalactopyranoside (IPTG). lac repressor encoded by lacI
   8514..8544    -  promoter       lac promoter: promoter for the E. coli lac operon
   8559..8580    -  protein_bind   CAP binding site: CAP binding activates transcription in the presence of cAMP. E. coli catabolite activator protein
   8593..8685    -  CDS            lacI (fragment): lac repressor; lacI; The lac repressor binds to the lac operator to inhibit transcription in E. coli. This inhibition can be relieved by adding lactose or isopropyl-β-D-thiogalactopyranoside (IPTG).
   8868..9456    -  rep_origin     ori: high-copy-number ColE1/pMB1/pBR322/pUC origin of replication
   9627..10487   -  CDS            AmpR: β-lactamase; bla; confers resistance to ampicillin, carbenicillin, and related antibiotics
  10488..10592   -  promoter       AmpR promoter: bla
