[The description below was written by a language model from this plasmid's Addgene catalogue record and pLannotate feature annotations shown in this document.]
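Description:
EGFP-P2A_BAF_L58R is a lentiviral mammalian expression plasmid, built by Gibson cloning into an existing lentiviral backbone, that delivers a mutant form of human barrier-to-autointegration factor (BAF, gene BANF1) carrying the L58R substitution. It is maintained in E. coli through a high-copy ColE1/pUC-type origin and an ampicillin resistance gene, and it also carries an f1 origin. The viral portion has a CMV enhancer/promoter driving a truncated HIV-1 5' LTR, followed by the Ψ packaging signal with a gag fragment, the Rev response element and the cPPT/CTS. A WPRE and a second truncated LTR close the transfer cassette, followed by a bGH polyadenylation signal. These elements allow the genomic RNA to be packaged into particles, exported in a Rev-dependent manner and integrated into target cells.

The payload is driven by an EF-1α core promoter. EGFP comes first, and the catalogue record describes it as joined to the 267 bp BAF L58R coding sequence by a P2A peptide. The P2A itself is not annotated, but the short gap between the two reading frames is consistent with it. Ribosomal skipping at P2A yields separate EGFP and untagged BAF proteins from one transcript, so green fluorescence reports expression of the mutant. Downstream, a chimeric intron and an EMCV IRES precede blasticidin S deaminase, which allows blasticidin selection of transduced cells from the same mRNA. Outside the LTRs lies an SV40/EM7-driven bleomycin/Zeocin resistance cassette, which is not listed as a selectable marker. The depositor and sequencing-derived records give the same feature layout and differ by only about 15 nt, between the intron and the IRES. The stated use is expression of mutant BAF in human cells.
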