Addgene plasmid #101775: EGFP-P2A_BAF_L58R
Purpose: Expresses mutant BAF (L58R) in human cells (with EGFP produced from the same transcript as expression control)
Depositing lab: Daniel Gerlich. Depositing organization: Institut fuer Molekulare Biotechnologie (IMBA). Publication: DNA Cross-Bridging Shapes a Single Nucleus from a Set of Mitotic Chromosomes. Samwer M, Schneider MWG, Hoefler R, Schmalhorst PS, Jude JG, Zuber J, Gerlich DW. Cell. 2017 Aug 24;170(5):956-972.e23. doi: 10.1016/j.cell.2017.07.038. PubMed 28841419.
Backbone
  Vector backbone: Addgene plasmid # 52962
  Backbone manufacturer: Feng Zhang
  Backbone size w/o insert (bp): 10369
  Total vector size (bp): 10636
  Vector type: Mammalian Expression, Lentiviral
  Selectable markers: Blasticidin
Growth in bacteria
  Bacterial resistance: Ampicillin, 100 μg/mL
  Growth temperature: 37°C
  Growth strain: NEB Stable
  Copy number: High Copy
Gene/Insert
  Gene/Insert name: BAF (BANF1)
  Species: H. sapiens (human)
  Insert size (bp): 267
  Mutation: L58R mutation
  Entrez Gene: BANF1 (a.k.a. BAF, BCRP1, D14S1460, NGPS)
  Promoter: EF1a
  Tag / fusion protein: EGFP-P2A (N terminal on backbone)
  Cloning method: Gibson Cloning
  Sequencing primers: 5′ CATGCCCGCTTTTGAGA; 3′ TAAGTGCAGTAGTCGCCGTGAACGT
Terms and licenses: Academic/Nonprofit Terms; Industry Terms: Not Available to Industry
How to cite: EGFP-P2A_BAF_L58R was a gift from Daniel Gerlich (Addgene plasmid # 101775 ; http://n2t.net/addgene:101775 ; RRID:Addgene_101775)
